>Addgene plasmid #31495 | GST-RB (561-673) | addgene partial sequence | sequence record 36354 | pGEX-5 5'-GGGCTGGCAAGCCACGTTTGGTG-3'
ATCTCAATGGACTGGTTCGCGTGGATCCCTTGCATGGCTCTCAGATTCACCTTTATTTGATCTTATTAAA
CAATCAAAGGACCGAGAAGGACCAACTGATCACCTTGAATCTGCTTGTCCTCTTAATCTTCCTCTCCAGA
ATAATCACACTGCAGCAGATATGTATCTTTCTCCTGTAAGATCTCCAAAGAAAAAAGGTTCAACTACGCG
TGTAAATTCTACTGCAAATGCAGAGACACAAGCAACCTCAGCCTTCCAGACCCAGAAGCCATTGAAATCT
ACCTCTCTTTCACTGTTTTATAAAAAAGTGTATCGGCTAGCCTATCTCCGGCTAAATACACTTTGTGAAC
GCCTTCTGTCTGAGCACCGTCGAGCGGCCGCATCGTGACTGACTGACGATCTGCCTCGCGCGTTTCGGTG
ATGACGGTGAAAACCTCTGACACATGCAGCTCCCGGAGACGGTCACAGCTTGTCTGTAAGCGGATGCCGG
GAGCAGACAAGCCCGTCAGGGCGCGTCAGCGGGTGTTGGCGGGTGTCGGGGCGCAGCCATGACCCAGTCA
CGTAGCGATAGCGGAGTGTATAATTCTTGAAGACGAAAGGGCCTCGTGATACGCCTATTTTTATAGGTTA
ATGTCATGATAATAATGGTTTCTTAGACGTCAGGTGGCACTTTTCGGGGAAATGTGCGCGGAACCCCTAT
TTGTTTATTTTTCTAAATACATTCAAATATGTATCCGCTCATGAGACAATAACCCTGATAAATGCTTCAA
TAATATTGAAAAAGGAAGAGTATGAGTATTCAACATTTCCGTGTCGCCCTTATTCCCTTTTTTGCGGCAT
TTTGCCTTCCTGTTTTTGCTCACCCAGAAACGCTGGTGAAAGTAAAAGATGCTGAAAGACANTGTGNCAN
GGTATCGATGACAAGACTC
