[The description below was written by a language model from this plasmid's Addgene catalogue record.]
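Description:
GST-RB (561-673) is a bacterial expression plasmid built on a pGEX backbone of about 5 kb, designed to produce a fragment of the human retinoblastoma tumor suppressor protein (RB1) as a glutathione S-transferase fusion. It is maintained in E. coli as a high-copy plasmid under ampicillin selection. The record gives no feature table, so the promoter and origin are not explicitly stated. pGEX-series vectors generally drive the GST fusion from an IPTG-inducible tac promoter with a plasmid-borne lacI repressor, but the specific pGEX variant used here is not identified.

The insert is a 336 bp segment of human RB1 encoding amino acids 561-673. It was cloned between BamHI and SalI sites, both of which remain intact, so the fragment can be excised or swapped. The GST moiety is supplied by the backbone and sits at the N-terminus of the RB fragment, allowing the recombinant protein to be captured on glutathione resin for affinity purification or pull-down experiments.

The associated publication concerns methylation of RB by the lysine methyltransferase SMYD2. This suggests the construct belongs to a set of GST-tagged RB fragments used as purified substrates to map which regions of the protein are modified, for example in in vitro methylation assays, although the record does not spell out the exact use of this fragment. More generally, it is suited to producing a defined, soluble piece of RB for biochemical studies of post-translational modification or protein-protein interaction.
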