Addgene plasmid #31495: GST-RB (561-673)
Depositing lab: Julien Sage. Depositing organization: Stanford University. Publication: Methylation of the retinoblastoma tumor suppressor by SMYD2. Saddic LA, West LE, Aslanian A, Yates JR, Rubin SM, Gozani O, Sage J. J Biol Chem. 2010 Nov 26. 285(48):37733-40. 10.1074/jbc.M110.137612 PubMed 20870719.
Backbone
  Vector backbone: pGEX
  Backbone manufacturer: Amersham
  Backbone size w/o insert (bp): 5000
  Vector type: Bacterial Expression
Growth in bacteria
  Bacterial resistance: Ampicillin, 100 μg/mL
  Growth temperature: 37°C
  Growth strain: DH5alpha
  Copy number: High Copy
Gene/Insert
  Gene/Insert name: RB
  Species: H. sapiens (human)
  Insert size (bp): 336
  Mutation: Contains amino acids 561-673
  Entrez Gene: RB1 (a.k.a. OSRC, PPP1R130, RB, p105-Rb, p110-RB1, pRb, pp110)
  Tag / fusion protein: GST (N terminal on backbone)
  Cloning method: Restriction Enzyme; 5′ cloning site BamHI (not destroyed); 3′ cloning site SalI (not destroyed)
  Sequencing primers: 5′ pGEX5'
Terms and licenses: Academic/Nonprofit Terms; Industry Terms: Not Available to Industry
How to cite: GST-RB (561-673) was a gift from Julien Sage (Addgene plasmid # 31495 ; http://n2t.net/addgene:31495 ; RRID:Addgene_31495)
